>Addgene plasmid #76836 | NME9 gRNA (BRDN0001148486) | addgene full sequence | sequence record 186600 | Addgene Assembled Sequence
CCCGGGTGCAAAGATGGATAAAGTTTTAAACAGAGAGGAATCTTTGCAGCTAATGGACCTTCTAGGTCTT
GAAAGGAGTGGGAATTGGCTCCGGTGCCCGTCAGTGGGCAGAGCGCACATCGCCCACAGTCCCCGAGAAG
TTGGGGGGAGGGGTCGGCAATTGATCCGGTGCCTAGAGAAGGTGGCGCGGGGTAAACTGGGAAAGTGATG
TCGTGTACTGGCTCCGCCTTTTTCCCGAGGGTGGGGGAGAACCGTATATAAGTGCAGTAGTCGCCGTGAA
CGTTCTTTTTCGCAACGGGTTTGCCGCCAGAACACAGGTAAGTGCCGTGTGTGGTTCCCGCGGGCCTGGC
CTCTTTACGGGTTATGGCCCTTGCGTGCCTTGAATTACTTCCACCTGGCTGCAGTACGTGATTCTTGATC
CCGAGCTTCGGGTTGGAAGTGGGTGGGAGAGTTCGAGGCCTTGCGCTTAAGGAGCCCCTTCGCCTCGTGC
TTGAGTTGAGGCCTGGCCTGGGCGCTGGGGCCGCCGCGTGCGAATCTGGTGGCACCTTCGCGCCTGTCTC
GCTGCTTTCGATAAGTCTCTAGCCATTTAAAATTTTTGATGACCTGCTGCGACGCTTTTTTTCTGGCAAG
ATAGTCTTGTAAATGCGGGCCAAGATCTGCACACTGGTATTTCGGTTTTTGGGGCCGCGGGCGGCGACGG
GGCCCGTGCGTCCCAGCGCACATGTTCGGCGAGGCGGGGCCTGCGAGCGCGGCCACCGAGAATCGGACGG
GGGTAGTCTCAAGCTGGCCGGCCTGCTCTGGTGCCTGGCCTCGCGCCGCCGTGTATCGCCCCGCCCTGGG
CGGCAAGGCTGGCCCGGTCGGCACCAGTTGCGTGAGCGGAAAGATGGCCGCTTCCCGGCCCTGCTGCAGG
GAGCTCAAAATGGAGGACGCGGCGCTCGGGAGAGCGGGCGGGTGAGTCACCCACACAAAGGAAAAGGGCC
TTTCCGTCCTCAGCCGTCGCTTCATGTGACTCCACGGAGTACCGGGCGCCGTCCAGGCACCTCGATTAGT
TCTCGAGCTTTTGGAGTACGTCGTCTTTAGGTTGGGGGGAGGGGTTTTATGCGATGGAGTTTCCCCACAC
TGAGTGGGTGGAGACTGAAGTTAGGCCAGCTTGGCACTTGATGTAATTCTCCTTGGAATTTGCCCTTTTT
GAGTTTGGATCTTGGTTCATTCTCAAGCCTCAGACAGTGGTTCAAAGTTTTTTTCTTCCATTTCAGGTGT
CGTGACGTACGGCCACCATGACCGAGTACAAGCCCACGGTGCGCCTCGCCACCCGCGACGACGTCCCCAG
GGCCGTACGCACCCTCGCCGCCGCGTTCGCCGACTACCCCGCCACGCGCCACACCGTCGATCCGGACCGC
CACATCGAGCGGGTCACCGAGCTGCAAGAACTCTTCCTCACGCGCGTCGGGCTCGACATCGGCAAGGTGT
GGGTCGCGGACGACGGCGCCGCCGTGGCGGTCTGGACCACGCCGGAGAGCGTCGAAGCGGGGGCGGTGTT
CGCCGAGATCGGCCCGCGCATGGCCGAGTTGAGCGGTTCCCGGCTGGCCGCGCAGCAACAGATGGAAGGC
CTCCTGGCGCCGCACCGGCCCAAGGAGCCCGCGTGGTTCCTGGCCACCGTCGGAGTCTCGCCCGACCACC
AGGGCAAGGGTCTGGGCAGCGCCGTCGTGCTCCCCGGAGTGGAGGCGGCCGAGCGCGCCGGGGTGCCCGC
CTTCCTGGAGACCTCCGCGCCCCGCAACCTCCCCTTCTACGAGCGGCTCGGCTTCACCGTCACCGCCGAC
GTCGAGGTGCCCGAAGGACCGCGCACCTGGTGCATGACCCGCAAGCCCGGTGCCTGAACGCGTTAAGTCG
ACAATCAACCTCTGGATTACAAAATTTGTGAAAGATTGACTGGTATTCTTAACTATGTTGCTCCTTTTAC
GCTATGTGGATACGCTGCTTTAATGCCTTTGTATCATGCTATTGCTTCCCGTATGGCTTTCATTTTCTCC
TCCTTGTATAAATCCTGGTTGCTGTCTCTTTATGAGGAGTTGTGGCCCGTTGTCAGGCAACGTGGCGTGG
TGTGCACTGTGTTTGCTGACGCAACCCCCACTGGTTGGGGCATTGCCACCACCTGTCAGCTCCTTTCCGG
GACTTTCGCTTTCCCCCTCCCTATTGCCACGGCGGAACTCATCGCCGCCTGCCTTGCCCGCTGCTGGACA
GGGGCTCGGCTGTTGGGCACTGACAATTCCGTGGTGTTGTCGGGGAAATCATCGTCCTTTCCTTGGCTGC
TCGCCTGTGTTGCCACCTGGATTCTGCGCGGGACGTCCTTCTGCTACGTCCCTTCGGCCCTCAATCCAGC
GGACCTTCCTTCCCGCGGCCTGCTGCCGGCTCTGCGGCCTCTTCCGCGTCTTCGCCTTCGCCCTCAGACG
AGTCGGATCTCCCTTTGGGCCGCCTCCCCGCGTCGACTTTAAGACCAATGACTTACAAGGCAGCTGTAGA
TCTTAGCCACTTTTTAAAAGAAAAGGGGGGACTGGAAGGGCTAATTCACTCCCAACGAAGACAAGATCTG
CTTTTTGCTTGTACTGGGTCTCTCTGGTTAGACCAGATCTGAGCCTGGGAGCTCTCTGGCTAACTAGGGA
ACCCACTGCTTAAGCCTCAATAAAGCTTGCCTTGAGTGCTTCAAGTAGTGTGTGCCCGTCTGTTGTGTGA
CTCTGGTAACTAGAGATCCCTCAGACCCTTTTAGTCAGTGTGGAAAATCTCTAGCAGTACGTATAGTAGT
TCATGTCATCTTATTATTCAGTATTTATAACTTGCAAAGAAATGAATATCAGAGAGTGAGAGGAACTTGT
TTATTGCAGCTTATAATGGTTACAAATAAAGCAATAGCATCACAAATTTCACAAATAAAGCATTTTTTTC
ACTGCATTCTAGTTGTGGTTTGTCCAAACTCATCAATGTATCTTATCATGTCTGGCTCTAGCTATCCCGC
CCCTAACTCCGCCCATCCCGCCCCTAACTCCGCCCAGTTCCGCCCATTCTCCGCCCCATGGCTGACTAAT
TTTTTTTATTTATGCAGAGGCCGAGGCCGCCTCGGCCTCTGAGCTATTCCAGAAGTAGTGAGGAGGCTTT
TTTGGAGGCCTAGGGACGTACCCAATTCGCCCTATAGTGAGTCGTATTACGCGCGCTCACTGGCCGTCGT
TTTACAACGTCGTGACTGGGAAAACCCTGGCGTTACCCAACTTAATCGCCTTGCAGCACATCCCCCTTTC
GCCAGCTGGCGTAATAGCGAAGAGGCCCGCACCGATCGCCCTTCCCAACAGTTGCGCAGCCTGAATGGCG
AATGGG
[124 nt withheld, positions 3367-3490]
C
[91 nt withheld, positions 3492-3582]
A
[49 nt withheld, positions 3584-3632]
CCTTTGACGTTGGAGTCCACGTTCTTT
[37 nt withheld, positions 3660-3696]
ACCCTATCTCGGTCTATTCTTTTGATTTATAAGGGATTTTGCCGATTTCGGCCTATTGGTTAAAAAATGA
GCTGATTTAACAAAAATTTAACGCGAATTTTAACAAAATATTAACGCTTACAATTTAGGTGGCACTTTTC
GGGGAAATGTGCGCGGAACCCCTATTTGTTTATTTTTCTAAATACATTCAAATATGTATCCGCTCATGAG
ACAATAACCCTGATAAATGCTTCAATAATATTGAAAAAGGAAGAGTATGAGTATTCAACATTTCCGTGTC
GCCCTTATTCCCTTTTTTGCGGCATTTTGCCTTCCTGTTTTTGCTCACCCAGAAACGCTGGTGAAAGTAA
AAGATGCTGAAGATCAGTTGGGTGCACGAGTGGGTTACATCGAACTGGATCTCAACAGCGGTAAGATCCT
TGAGAGTTTTCGCCCCGAAGAACGTTTTCCAATGATGAGCACTTTTAAAGTTCTGCTATGTGGCGCGGTA
TTATCCCGTATTGACGCCGGGCAAGAGCAACTCGGTCGCCGCATACACTATTCTCAGAATGACTTGGTTG
AGTACTCACCAGTCACAGAAAAGCATCTTACGGATGGCATGACAGTAAGAGAATTATGCAGTGCTGCCAT
AACCATGAGTGATAACACTGCGGCCAACTTACTTCTGACAACGATCGGAGGACCGAAGGAGCTAACCGCT
TTTTTGCACAACATGGGGGATCATGTAACTCGCCTTGATCGTTGGGAACCGGAGCTGAATGAAGCCATAC
CAAACGACGAGCGTGACACCACGATGCCTGTAGCAATGGCAACAACGTTGCGCAAACTATTAACTGGCGA
ACTACTTACTCTAGCTTCCCGGCAACAATTAATAGACTGGATGGAGGCGGATAAAGTTGCAGGACCACTT
CTGCGCTCGGCCCTTCCGGCTGGCTGGTTTATTGCTGATAAATCTGGAGCCGGTGAGCGTGGGTCTCGCG
GTATCATTGCAGCACTGGGGCCAGATGGTAAGCCCTCCCGTATCGTAGTTATCTACACGACGGGGAGTCA
GGCAACTATGGATGAACGAAATAGACAGATCGCTGAGATAGGTGCCTCACTGATTAAGCATTGGTAACTG
TCAGACCAAGTTTACTCATATATACTTTAGATTGATTTAAAACTTCATTTTTAATTTAAAAGGATCTAGG
TGAAGATCCTTTTTGATAATCTCATGACCAAAATCCCTTAACGTGAGTTTTCGTTCCACTGAGCGTCAGA
CCCCGTAGAAAAGATCAAAGGATCTTCTTGAGATCCTTTTTTTCTGCGCGTAATCTGCTGCTTGCAAACA
AAAAAACCACCGCTACCAGCGGTGGTTTGTTTGCCGGATCAAGAGCTACCAACTCTTTTTCCGAAGGTAA
CTGGCTTCAGCAGAGCGCAGATACCAAATACTGTTCTTCTAGTGTAGCCGTAGTTAGGCCACCACTTCAA
GAACTCTGTAGCACCGCCTACATACCTCGCTCTGCTAATCCTGTTACCAGTGGCTGCTGCCAGTGGCGAT
AAGTCGTGTCTTACCGGGTTGGACTCAAGACGATAGTTACCGGATAAGGCGCAGCGGTCGGGCTGAACGG
GGGGTTCGTGCACACAGCCCAGCTTGGAGCGAACGACCTACACCGAACTGAGATACCTACAGCGTGAGCT
ATGAGAAAGCGCCACGCTTCCCGAAGGGAGAAAGGCGGACAGGTATCCGGTAAGCGGCAGGGTCGGAACA
GGAGAGCGCACGAGGGAGCTTCCAGGGGGAAACGCCTGGTATCTTTATAGTCCTGTCGGGTTTCGCCACC
TCTGACTTGAGCGTCGATTTTTGTGATGCTCGTCAGGGGGGCGGAGCCTATGGAAAAACGCCAGCAACGC
GGCCTTTTTACGGTTCCTGGCCTTTTGCTGGCCTTTTGCTCACATGTTCTTTCCTGCGTTATCCCCTGAT
TCTGTGGATAACCGTATTACCGCCTTTGAGTGAGCTGATACCGCTCGCCGCAGCCGAACGACCGAGCGCA
GCGAGTCAGTGAGCGAGGAAGCGGAAGAGCGCCCAATACGCAAACCGCCTCTCCCCGCGCGTTGGCCGAT
TCATTAATGCAGCTGGCACGACAGGTTTCCCGACTGGAAAGCGGGCAGTGAGCGCAACGCAATTAATGTG
AGTTAGCTCACTCATTAGGCACCCCAGGCTTTACACTTTATGCTTCCGGCTCGTATGTTGTGTGGAATTG
TGAGCGGATAACAATTTCACACAGGAAACAGCTATGACCATGATTACGCCAAGCGCGCAATTAACCCTCA
CTAAAGGGAACAAAAGCTGGAGCTGCAAGCTTAATGTAGTCTTATGCAATACTCTTGTAGTCTTGCAACA
TGGTAACGATGAGTTAGCAACATGCCTTACAAGGAGAGAAAAAGCACCGTGCATGCCGATTGGTGGAAGT
AAGGTGGTACGATCGTGCCTTATTAGGAAGGCAACAGACGGGTCTGACATGGATTGGACGAACCACTGAA
TTGCCGCATTGCAGAGATATTGTATTTAAGTGCCTAGCTCGATACATAAACGGGTCTCTCTGGTTAGACC
AGATCTGAGCCTGGGAGCTCTCTGGCTAACTAGGGAACCCACTGCTTAAGCCTCAATAAAGCTTGCCTTG
AGTGCTTCAAGTAGTGTGTGCCCGTCTGTTGTGTGACTCTGGTAACTAGAGATCCCTCAGACCCTTTTAG
TCAGTGTGGAAAATCTCTAGCAGTGGCGCCCGAACAGGGACTTGAAAGCGAAAGGGAAACCAGAGGAGCT
CTCTCGACGCAGGACTCGGCTTGCTGAAGCGCGCACGGCAAGAGGCGAGGGGCGGCGACTGGTGAGTACG
CCAAAAATTTTGACTAGCGGAGGCTAGAAGGAGAGAGATGGGTGCGAGAGCGTCAGTATTAAGCGGGGGA
GAATTAGATCGCGATGGGAAAAAATTCGGTTAAGGCCAGGGGGAAAGAAAAAATATAAATTAAAACATAT
AGTATGGGCAAGCAGGGAGCTAGAACGATTCGCAGTTAATCCTGGCCTGTTAGAAACATCAGAAGGCTGT
AGACAAATACTGGGACAGCTACAACCATCCCTTCAGACAGGATCAGAAGAACTTAGATCATTATATAATA
CAGTAGCAACCCTCTATTGTGTGCATCAAAGGATAGAGATAAAAGACACCAAGGAAGCTTTAGACAAGAT
AGAGGAAGAGCAAAACAAAAGTAAGACCACCGCACAGCAAGCGGCCGCTGATCTTCAGACCTGGAGGAGG
AGATATGAGGGACAATTGGAGAAGTGAATTATATAAATATAAAGTAGTAAAAATTGAACCATTAGGAGTA
GCACCCACCAAGGCAAAGAGAAGAGTGGTGCAGAGAGAAAAAAGAGCAGTGGGAATAGGAGCTTTGTTCC
TTGGGTTCTTGGGAGCAGCAGGAAGCACTATGGGCGCAGCGTCAATGACGCTGACGGTACAGGCCAGACA
ATTATTGTCTGGTATAGTGCAGCAGCAGAACAATTTGCTGAGGGCTATTGAGGCGCAACAGCATCTGTTG
CAACTCACAGTCTGGGGCATCAAGCAGCTCCAGGCAAGAATCCTGGCTGTGGAAAGATACCTAAAGGATC
AACAGCTCCTGGGGATTTGGGGTTGCTCTGGAAAACTCATTTGCACCACTGCTGTGCCTTGGAATGCTAG
TTGGAGTAATAAATCTCTGGAACAGATTTGGAATCACACGACCTGGATGGAGTGGGACAGAGAAATTAAC
AATTACACAAGCTTAATACACTCCTTAATTGAAGAATCGCAAAACCAGCAAGAAAAGAATGAACAAGAAT
TATTGGAATTAGATAAATGGGCAAGTTTGTGGAATTGGTTTAACATAACAAATTGGCTGTGGTATATAAA
ATTATTCATAATGATAGTAGGAGGCTTGGTAGGTTTAAGAATAGTTTTTGCTGTACTTTCTATAGTGAAT
AGAGTTAGGCAGGGATATTCACCATTATCGTTTCAGACCCACCTCCCAACCCCGAGGGGACCCAGAGAGG
GCCTATTTCCCATGATTCCTTCATATTTGCATATACGATACAAGGCTGTTAGAGAGATAATTAGAATTAA
TTTGACTGTAAACACAAAGATATTAGTACAAAATACGTGACGTAGAAAGTAATAATTTCTTGGGTAGTTT
GCAGTTTTAAAATTATGTTTTAAAATGGACTATCATATGCTTACCGTAACTTGAAAGTATTTCGATTTCT
TGGCTTTATATATCTTGTGGAAAGGACGAAACACCGAATCTCATCAGTCTTTCCATGTTTTAGAGCTAGA
AATAGCAAGTTAAAATAAGGCTAGTCCGTTATCAACTTGAAAAAGTGGCACCGAGTCGGTGCTTTTTTAA
GCTTGGCGTAACTAGATCTTGAGACAAATGGCAGTATTCATCCACAATTTTAAAAGAAAAGGGGGGATTG
GGGGGTACAGTGCAGGGGAAAGAATAGTAGACATAATAGCAACAGACATACAAACTAAAGAATTACAAAA
ACAAATTACAAAAATTCAAAATTTTCGGGTTTATTACAGGGACAGCAGAGATCCACTTTGGCGCCGGCTC
GAGGGGG
Features (pLannotate 1.2.2; 29 found; start..end, strand, type, name):
     14..80      +  CDS            small t antigen (fragment): SV40 (simian virus 40) small t antigen
    106..317     +  promoter       EF-1α core promoter: core promoter for human elongation factor EF-1α
    318..1256    +  intron         EF-1α intron A: intron upstream of the start codon of human EF-1α
   1278..1877    +  CDS            PuroR (fragment): puromycin N-acetyltransferase; pac from Streptomyces; confers resistance to puromycin
   1893..2481    +  misc_feature   WPRE: woodchuck hepatitis virus posttranscriptional regulatory element
   2532..2551    +  misc_feature   cPPT/CTS (fragment): central polypurine tract and central termination sequence of HIV-1
   2553..2786    +  LTR            3' LTR (ΔU3): self-inactivating 3' long terminal repeat (LTR) from HIV-1
   2864..2985    +  polyA_signal   SV40 poly(A) signal: SV40 polyadenylation signal
   3025..3160    +  rep_origin     SV40 ori: SV40 origin of replication
   3181..3199    -  promoter       T7 promoter: promoter for bacteriophage T7 RNA polymerase
   3207..3362    +  CDS            lacZα (fragment): LacZα fragment of β-galactosidase; lacZ fragment
   3367..3795    +  rep_origin     f1 ori (sequence partly withheld): f1 bacteriophage origin of replication; arrow indicates direction of (+) strand synthesis
   3848..3952    +  promoter       AmpR promoter: bla
   3953..4813    +  CDS            AmpR: β-lactamase; bla; confers resistance to ampicillin, carbenicillin, and related antibiotics
   4984..5572    +  rep_origin     ori: high-copy-number ColE1/pMB1/pBR322/pUC origin of replication
   5755..5847    +  CDS            lacI (fragment): lac repressor; lacI; The lac repressor binds to the lac operator to inhibit transcription in E. coli. This inhibition can be relieved by adding lactose or isopropyl-β-D-thiogalactopyranoside (IPTG).
   5860..5881    +  protein_bind   CAP binding site: CAP binding activates transcription in the presence of cAMP. E. coli catabolite activator protein
   5896..5926    +  promoter       lac promoter: promoter for the E. coli lac operon
   5934..5950    +  protein_bind   lac operator: The lac repressor binds to the lac operator to inhibit transcription in E. coli. This inhibition can be relieved by adding lactose or isopropyl-β-D-thiogalactopyranoside (IPTG). lac repressor encoded by lacI
   5995..6013    +  promoter       T3 promoter: promoter for bacteriophage T3 RNA polymerase
   6041..6267    +  promoter       RSV promoter: Rous sarcoma virus enhancer/promoter
   6268..6448    +  LTR            5' LTR (truncated): truncated 5' long terminal repeat (LTR) from HIV-1
   6495..6620    +  misc_feature   HIV-1 Ψ: packaging signal of human immunodeficiency virus type 1
   6604..6967    +  CDS            HIV-1 gag (fragment): gag protein from human immunodeficiency virus 1; gag
   7113..7346    +  misc_feature   RRE: The Rev response element (RRE) of HIV-1 allows for Rev-dependent mRNA export from the nucleus to the cytoplasm.
   7723..7749    +  CDS            Rev (fragment): human immunodeficiency virus 1 (HIV-1) Rev protein; rev; enhances nuclear export of unspliced and incompletely spliced viral mRNAs
   7753..7993    +  promoter       U6 promoter: RNA polymerase III promoter for human U6 snRNA
   8023..8098    +  misc_RNA       gRNA scaffold: guide RNA scaffold for the Streptococcus pyogenes CRISPR/Cas9 system
   8154..8271    +  misc_feature   cPPT/CTS: central polypurine tract and central termination sequence of HIV-1
