[The description below was written by a language model from this plasmid's Addgene catalogue record and pLannotate feature annotations shown in this document.]
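Description:
NME9 gRNA (BRDN0001148486) is a third-generation lentiviral guide RNA plasmid built on the lentiGuide-Puro backbone and designed to direct Streptococcus pyogenes Cas9 to the human NME9 gene (also known as TXNDC6 or TXL-2). It is propagated in E. coli as a high-copy plasmid through a ColE1/pUC-type origin with ampicillin selection from the β-lactamase gene. The backbone also carries an f1 origin, an SV40 origin and poly(A) signal, and remnants of a lac/T7/T3 cloning region.

The lentiviral transfer cassette begins with an RSV promoter fused to a truncated HIV-1 5' LTR, which makes genomic RNA production Tat-independent. This is followed by the Ψ packaging signal with a partial gag sequence, the Rev response element for Rev-dependent nuclear export, and a central polypurine tract. It ends in a U3-deleted, self-inactivating 3' LTR. Within this unit, a human U6 RNA polymerase III promoter drives the NME9-specific spacer joined to the Cas9 guide scaffold. A separate EF-1α core promoter with its intron A expresses puromycin N-acetyltransferase for selecting transduced mammalian cells, and a WPRE enhances transcript expression.

The plasmid does not encode Cas9, so it is meant to be used with a separate Cas9 lentiviral vector or in cells that already express Cas9, typically for knockout of NME9. It belongs to a human kinome guide collection built using optimised sgRNA design rules. The depositors note that the guide was designed against a GenBank reference sequence that has since been withdrawn, so its targeting should be checked against current annotation.
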