Addgene plasmid #76836: NME9 gRNA (BRDN0001148486)
Purpose: 3rd generation lentiviral gRNA plasmid targeting human NME9
Depositing lab: John Doench & David Root. Depositing organization: Broad Institute. Publication: Optimized sgRNA design to maximize activity and minimize off-target effects of CRISPR-Cas9. Doench JG, Fusi N, Sullender M, Hegde M, Vaimberg EW, Donovan KF, Smith I, Tothova Z, Wilen C, Orchard R, Virgin HW, Listgarten J, Root DE. Nat Biotechnol. 2016 Jan 18. doi: 10.1038/nbt.3437. PubMed 26780180.
Backbone
  Vector backbone: lentiGuide-Puro
  Backbone manufacturer: Zhang Lab (Addgene plasmid # 52963)
  Vector type: Mammalian Expression, Lentiviral, CRISPR
  Selectable markers: Puromycin
Growth in bacteria
  Bacterial resistance: Ampicillin, 100 μg/mL
  Growth temperature: 37°C
  Growth strain: DH5alpha
  Copy number: High Copy
Gene/Insert
  Gene/Insert name: NME9 (alt name: NME9)
  gRNA/shRNA sequence: AATCTCATCAGTCTTTCCAT
  Species: H. sapiens (human)
  Entrez Gene: NME9 (a.k.a. NM23-H9, TXL-2, TXL2, TXNDC6)
  Promoter: hU6
  Cloning method: Unknown
  Sequencing primers: 5′ U6-F; 3′ pS2-R
Terms and licenses: Academic/Nonprofit Terms; Industry Terms: Not Available to Industry
Depositor comments: The gRNA was designed to target a Genbank reference sequence which has since been removed from the database. Note that this plasmid does NOT contain Cas9. It should be used in conjunction with lentiCas9-Blast (Addgene #52962) or otherwise with cell lines already expressing Cas9. Browse the full kinome gRNA library at http://www.addgene.org/pooled-library/broadgpp-human-kinome/ or visit http://www.broadinstitute.org/rnai/public/ for detailed protocols and information.
How to cite: NME9 gRNA (BRDN0001148486) was a gift from John Doench & David Root (Addgene plasmid # 76836 ; http://n2t.net/addgene:76836 ; RRID:Addgene_76836)
