>Addgene plasmid #76836 | NME9 gRNA (BRDN0001148486) | depositor partial sequence | sequence record 144296 | Target Sequence
AATCTCATCAGTCTTTCCAT
