>Addgene plasmid #76836 | NME9 gRNA (BRDN0001148486) | addgene partial sequence | sequence record 186599 | hU6-F
GTAGAAAGTAATAATTTCTTGGGTAGTTTGCAGTTTTAAAATTATGTTTTAAAATGGACTATCATATGCT
TACCGTAACTTGAAAGTATTTCGATTTCTTGGCTTTATATATCTTGTGGAAAGGACGAAACACCGAATCT
CATCAGTCTTTCCATGTTTTAGAGCTAGAAATAGCAAGTTAAAATAAGGCTAGTCCGTTATCAACTTGAA
AAAGTGGCACCGAGTCGGTGCTTTTTTAAGCTTGGCGTAACTAGATCTTGAGACAAATGGCAGTATTCAT
CCACAATTTTAAAAGAAAAGGGGGGATTGGGGGGTACAGTGCAGGGGAAAGAATAGTAGACATAATAGCA
ACAGACATACAAACTAAAGAATTACAAAAACAAATTACAAAAATTCAAAATTTTCGGGTTTATTACAGGG
ACAGCAGAGATCCACTTTGGCGCCGGCTCGAGGGGGCCCGGGTGCAAAGATGGATAAAGTTTTAAACAGA
GAGGAATCTTTGCAGCTAATGGACCTTCTAGGTCTTGAAAGGAGTGGGAATTGGCTCCGGTGCCCGTCAG
TGGGCAGAGC
